Addgene plasmid #201526: pEJS2216_Nme2-rAPOBEC-i8
Purpose: Mammalian expression of domain inlaid Nme2-rAPOBEC-i8
Depositing lab: Erik Sontheimer. Depositing organization: University of Massachusetts, Worcester. Publication: Domain-inlaid Nme2Cas9 adenine base editors with improved activity and targeting scope. Bamidele N, Zhang H, Dong X, Cheng H, Gaston N, Feinzig H, Cao H, Kelly K, Watts JK, Xie J, Gao G, Sontheimer EJ. Nat Commun. 2024 Feb 17;15(1):1458. doi: 10.1038/s41467-024-45763-5. PubMed 38368418.
Backbone
  Vector backbone: pBT280
  Total vector size (bp): 7854
  Vector type: Mammalian Expression
Growth in bacteria
  Bacterial resistance: Ampicillin, 100 μg/mL
  Growth temperature: 37°C
  Growth strain: DH5alpha
  Copy number: Unknown
Gene/Insert
  Gene/Insert name: Nme2-rAPOBEC-i8
  Insert size (bp): 4455
  Promoter: CMV
  Cloning method: Gibson Cloning
  Sequencing primers: 5′ T7; 3′ M13 Reverse
Terms and licenses: Academic/Nonprofit Terms; Industry Terms: Not Available to Industry
Depositor comments: Please visit https://doi.org/10.1101/2023.04.14.536905 for bioRxiv preprint.
How to cite: pEJS2216_Nme2-rAPOBEC-i8 was a gift from Erik Sontheimer (Addgene plasmid # 201526 ; http://n2t.net/addgene:201526 ; RRID:Addgene_201526)
