[The description below was written by a language model from this plasmid's Addgene catalogue record and pLannotate feature annotations shown in this document.]
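Description:
pEJS2216_Nme2-rAPOBEC-i8 is a 7,854 bp mammalian expression plasmid built on the pBT280 backbone that encodes a domain-inlaid cytosine base editor derived from Nme2Cas9, the compact type II-C Cas9 from Neisseria meningitidis. It is propagated in E. coli through a high-copy ColE1/pUC-type origin and selected with ampicillin via the β-lactamase gene and its native promoter. Leftover bacterial cloning-vector sequences (lac promoter/operator, CAP binding site, and lacI, MCS and bom fragments) are annotated in the backbone but have no evident role in the payload's function.

The roughly 4.5 kb insert is driven by the CMV immediate-early enhancer and promoter, with a T7 promoter just upstream of the coding region that serves as a sequencing primer site and could support in vitro transcription. The feature table annotates one long Cas9 open reading frame followed by a uracil DNA glycosylase inhibitor (UGI) from phage PBS2, terminated by the bovine growth hormone polyadenylation signal. As the name and stated purpose indicate, the rAPOBEC cytidine deaminase domain is inserted internally within Nme2Cas9, at the position designated i8, rather than fused to a terminus. The automated annotation does not resolve the deaminase as a separate feature, and the length of the Cas9 call is consistent with it spanning the inlaid domain. UGI blocks excision of the uracil produced by deamination, favouring C-to-T outcomes. The record does not state the Cas9 nuclease or nickase status, any localization signals, or linkers, and no guide RNA cassette is annotated, so the guide would have to be supplied separately. The plasmid accompanies work on domain-inlaid Nme2Cas9 base editors with improved activity and targeting scope, and is used for transient expression of the editor in mammalian cells.
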