Features (pLannotate 1.2.2; 16 found; start..end, strand, type, name):
    365..568     +  promoter       CMV promoter: human cytomegalovirus (CMV) immediate early promoter
    610..628     +  promoter       T7 promoter: promoter for bacteriophage T7 RNA polymerase
    705..4751    +  CDS            cas9: CAS9_NEIMA - Experimental evidence at protein level: Swiss-Prot protein existence level 1. CRISPR (clustered regularly interspaced short palindromic repeat) is an adaptive immune system that provides protection against mobile genetic elements (viruses, transposable elements and conjugative plasmids). CRISPR clusters contain spacers, sequences complementary to antecedent mobile elements, and target invading nucleic acids. CRISPR clusters are transcribed and processed into CRISPR RNA (crRNA). In type II CRISPR systems correct processing of pre-crRNA requires a trans- encoded small RNA (tracrRNA)
   4782..5030    +  CDS            UGI: UNGI_BPPB2 - Experimental evidence at protein level: Swiss-Prot protein existence level 1. This protein binds specifically and reversibly to the host uracil-DNA glycosylase, preventing removal of uracil residues from PBS2 DNA by the host uracil-excision repair system. From Bacillus phage PBS2 (Bacteriophage PBS2).
   5148..5372    +  polyA_signal   bGH poly(A) signal: bovine growth hormone polyadenylation signal
   5376..5397    +  promoter       SV40 promoter (fragment): SV40 enhancer and early promoter
   5402..5418    +  misc_feature   MCS (fragment): pBluescript multiple cloning site
   5467..5483    -  protein_bind   lac operator: The lac repressor binds to the lac operator to inhibit transcription in E. coli. This inhibition can be relieved by adding lactose or isopropyl-β-D-thiogalactopyranoside (IPTG). lac repressor encoded by lacI
   5491..5521    -  promoter       lac promoter: promoter for the E. coli lac operon
   5536..5557    -  protein_bind   CAP binding site: CAP binding activates transcription in the presence of cAMP. E. coli catabolite activator protein
   5570..5662    -  CDS            lacI (fragment): lac repressor; lacI; The lac repressor binds to the lac operator to inhibit transcription in E. coli. This inhibition can be relieved by adding lactose or isopropyl-β-D-thiogalactopyranoside (IPTG).
   5845..6433    -  rep_origin     ori: high-copy-number ColE1/pMB1/pBR322/pUC origin of replication
   6604..7464    -  CDS            AmpR: β-lactamase; bla; confers resistance to ampicillin, carbenicillin, and related antibiotics
   7465..7569    -  promoter       AmpR promoter: bla
   7640..7684    -  misc_feature   bom (fragment): basis of mobility region from pBR322
   7839..364     +  enhancer       CMV enhancer (across the origin): human cytomegalovirus immediate early enhancer
>Addgene plasmid #201526 | pEJS2216_Nme2-rAPOBEC-i8 | addgene full sequence | sequence record 394774 | Addgene NGS Result
TAGTTATTAATAGTAATCAATTACGGGGTCATTAGTTCATAGCCCATATATGGAGTTCCGCGTTACATAA
CTTACGGTAAATGGCCCGCCTGGCTGACCGCCCAACGACCCCCGCCCATTGACGTCAATAATGACGTATG
TTCCCATAGTAACGCCAATAGGGACTTTCCATTGACGTCAATGGGTGGAGTATTTACGGTAAACTGCCCA
CTTGGCAGTACATCAAGTGTATCATATGCCAAGTACGCCCCCTATTGACGTCAATGACGGTAAATGGCCC
GCCTGGCATTATGCCCAGTACATGACCTTATGGGACTTTCCTACTTGGCAGTACATCTACGTATTAGTCA
TCGCTATTACCATGGTGATGCGGTTTTGGCAGTACATCAATGGGCGTGGATAGCGGTTTGACTCACGGGG
ATTTCCAAGTCTCCACCCCATTGACGTCAATGGGAGTTTGTTTTGGCACCAAAATCAACGGGACTTTCCA
AAATGTCGTAACAACTCCGCCCCATTGACGCAAATGGGCGGTAGGCGTGTACGGTGGGAGGTCTATATAA
GCAGAGCTGGTTTAGTGAACCGTCAGATCCGCTAGAGATCCGCGGCCGCTAATACGACTCACTATAGGGA
GAGCCGCCACCATGAAACGGACAGCCGACGGAAGCGAGTTCGAGTCACCAAAGAAGAAGCGGAAAGTCGA
AGATGCCGCCTTCAAGCCTAACCCAATCAATTACATCCTGGGACTGGCCATCGGAATCGCATCCGTGGGA
TGGGCTATGGTGGAGATCGACGAGGAGGAGAATCCTATCCGGCTGATCGATCTGGGCGTGAGAGTGTTTG
AGAGGGCCGAGGTGCCAAAGACCGGCGATTCTCTGGCTATGGCCCGGAGACTGGCACGGAGCGTGAGGCG
CCTGACACGGAGAAGGGCACACAGGCTGCTGAGGGCACGCCGGCTGCTGAAGAGAGAGGGCGTGCTGCAG
GCAGCAGACTTCGATGAGAATGGCCTGATCAAGAGCCTGCCAAACACCCCCTGGCAGCTGAGAGCAGCCG
CCCTGGACAGGAAGCTGACACCACTGGAGTGGTCTGCCGTGCTGCTGCACCTGATCAAGCACCGCGGCTA
CCTGAGCCAGCGGAAGAACGAGGGAGAGACAGCAGACAAGGAGCTGGGCGCCCTGCTGAAGGGAGTGGCC
AACAATGCCCACGCCCTGCAGACCGGCGATTTCAGGACACCTGCCGAGCTGGCCCTGAATAAGTTTGAGA
AGGAGTCCGGCCACATCAGAAACCAGAGGGGCGACTATAGCCACACCTTCTCCCGCAAGGATCTGCAGGC
CGAGCTGATCCTGCTGTTCGAGAAGCAGAAGGAGTTTGGCAATCCACACGTGAGCGGAGGCCTGAAGGAG
GGAATCGAGACCCTGCTGATGACACAGAGGCCTGCCCTGTCCGGCGACGCAGTGCAGAAGATGCTGGGAC
ACTGCACCTTCGAGCCTGCAGAGCCAAAGGCCGCCAAGAACACCTACACAGCCGAGCGGTTTATCTGGCT
GACAAAGCTGAACAATCTGAGAATCCTGGAGCAGGGATCCGAGAGGCCACTGACCGACACAGAGAGGGCC
ACCCTGATGGATGAGCCTTACCGGAAGTCTAAGCTGACATATGCCCAGGCCAGAAAGCTGCTGGGCCTGG
AGGACACCGCCTTCTTTAAGGGCCTGAGATACGGCAAGGATAATGCCGAGGCCTCCACACTGATGGAGAT
GAAGGCCTATCACGCCATCTCTCGCGCCCTGGAGAAGGAGGGCCTGAAGGACAAGAAGTCCCCCCTGAAC
CTGAGCTCCGAGCTGCAGGATGAGATCGGCACCGCCTTCTCTCTGTTTAAGACCGACGAGGATATCACAG
GCCGCCTGAAGGACAGGGTGCAGCCTGAGATCCTGGAGGCCCTGCTGAAGCACATCTCTTTCGATAAGTT
TGTGCAGATCAGCCTGAAGGCCCTGAGAAGGATCGTGCCACTGATGGAGCAGGGCAAGCGGTACGACGAG
GCCTGCGCCGAGATCTACGGCGATCACTATGGCAAGAAGAACACAGAGGAGAAGATCTATCTGCCCCCTA
TCCCTGCCGACGAGATCAGAAATCCTGTGGTGCTGAGGGCCCTGTCCCAGGCAAGAAAAGTGATCAACGG
AGTGGTGCGCCGGTACGGATCTCCAGCCCGGATCCACATCGAGACCGCCAGAGAAGTGGGCAAGAGCTTC
AAGGACCGGAAGGAGATCGAGAAGAGACAGGAGGAGAATCGCAAGGATCGGGAGAAGGCCGCCGCCAAGT
TTAGGGAGTACTTCCCTAACTTTGTGGGCGAGCCAAAGTCTAAGGACATCCTGAAGCTGCGCCTGTACGA
GCAGCAGCACGGCAAGTGTCTGTATAGCGGCAAGGAGATCAATCTGGTGCGGCTGAACGAGAAGGGCTAT
GTGGAGATCGATCACGCCCTGCCTTTCTCCAGAACCTGGGACGATTCTTTTAACAATAAGGTGCTGGTGC
TGGGCAGCGAGAACCAGAATAAGGGCAATCAGACACCATACGAGTATTTCAATGGCAAGGACAACTCCAG
GGAGTGGCAGGAGTTCAAGGCCCGCGTGGAGACCTCTAGATTTCCCAGGAGCAAGAAGCAGCGGATCCTG
CTGCAGAAGTTCGACGAGGATGGCTTTAAGGAGTGCAACCTGAATGACACCAGATACGTGAACCGGTTCC
TGTGCCAGTTTGTGGCCGATCACATCCTGCTGACCGGCAAGGGCAAGAGAAGGGTGTTCGCCTCTAATGG
CCAGATCACAAACCTGCTGAGGGGATTTTGGGGACTGAGGAAGGTGCGGGCAGAGAATGACAGACACCAC
GCACTGGATGCAGTGGTGGTGGCATGCAGCACCGTGGCAATGCAGCAGAAGATCACAAGATTCGTGAGGT
ATAAGGAGATGAACGCCTTTGACGGCAAGACCATCGATAAGGAGACAGGCAAGGTGCTGCACCAGAAGAC
CCACTTCCCCCAGCCTTGGGAGTTCTTTGCCCAGGAAGTGATGATCCGGGTGTTCGGCAAGCCAGACGGC
AAGCCTGGCGGATCAGGAGGCTCTGGCGGTTCAGGTGGATCAGGCGGTAGCGGAGGTTCAGGTGGTAGCT
CAGAGACTGGCCCAGTGGCTGTGGACCCCACATTGAGACGGCGGATCGAGCCCCATGAGTTTGAGGTATT
CTTCGATCCGAGAGAGCTCCGCAAGGAGACCTGCCTGCTTTACGAAATTAATTGGGGGGGCCGGCACTCC
ATTTGGCGACATACATCACAGAACACTAACAAGCACGTCGAAGTCAACTTCATCGAGAAGTTCACGACAG
AAAGATATTTCTGTCCGAACACAAGGTGCAGCATTACCTGGTTTCTCAGCTGGAGCCCATGCGGCGAATG
TAGTAGGGCCATCACTGAATTCCTGTCAAGGTATCCCCACGTCACTCTGTTTATTTACATCGCAAGGCTG
TACCACCACGCTGACCCCCGCAATCGACAAGGCCTGCGGGATTTGATCTCTTCAGGTGTGACTATCCAAA
TTATGACTGAGCAGGAGTCAGGATACTGCTGGAGAAACTTTGTGAATTATAGCCCGAGTAATGAAGCCCA
CTGGCCTAGGTATCCCCATCTGTGGGTACGACTGTACGTTCTTGAACTGTACTGCATCATACTGGGCCTG
CCTCCTTGTCTCAACATTCTGAGAAGGAAGCAGCCACAGCTGACATTCTTTACCATCGCTCTTCAGTCTT
GTCATTACCAGCGACTGCCCCCACACATTCTCTGGGCCACCGGGTTGAAAGGCTCCTCTGGCTCTGAGAC
ACCTGGCACAAGCGAGAGCGCAACACCTGAAAGCAGCGGCGAGTTTGAGGAGGCCGATACCCCAGAGAAG
CTGAGGACACTGCTGGCAGAGAAGCTGTCTAGCAGGCCAGAGGCAGTGCACGAGTACGTGACCCCACTGT
TCGTGTCCAGGGCACCCAATCGGAAGATGTCTGGCGCCCACAAGGACACACTGAGAAGCGCCAAGAGGTT
TGTGAAGCACAACGAGAAGATCTCCGTGAAGAGAGTGTGGCTGACCGAGATCAAGCTGGCCGATCTGGAG
AACATGGTGAATTACAAGAACGGCAGGGAGATCGAGCTGTATGAGGCCCTGAAGGCAAGGCTGGAGGCCT
ACGGAGGAAATGCCAAGCAGGCCTTCGACCCAAAGGATAACCCCTTTTATAAGAAGGGAGGACAGCTGGT
GAAGGCCGTGCGGGTGGAGAAGACCCAGGAGAGCGGCGTGCTGCTGAATAAGAAGAACGCCTACACAATC
GCCGACAATGGCGATATGGTGAGAGTGGACGTGTTCTGTAAGGTGGATAAGAAGGGCAAGAATCAGTACT
TTATCGTGCCTATCTATGCCTGGCAGGTGGCCGAGAACATCCTGCCAGACATCGATTGCAAGGGCTACAG
AATCGACGATAGCTATACATTCTGTTTTTCCCTGCACAAGTATGACCTGATCGCCTTCCAGAAGGATGAG
AAGTCCAAGGTGGAGTTTGCCTACTATATCAATTGCGACTCCTCTAACGGCAGGTTCTACCTGGCCTGGC
ACGATAAGGGCAGCAAGGAGCAGCAGTTTCGCATCTCCACCCAGAATCTGGTGCTGATCCAGAAGTATCA
GGTGAACGAGCTGGGCAAGGAGATCAGGCCATGTCGGCTGAAGAAGCGCCCACCCGTGCGGAGCGGAGGA
TCCGGAGGATCTGGAGGCAGCACCAACCTGTCTGACATCATCGAGAAGGAGACAGGCAAGCAGCTGGTCA
TCCAGGAGAGCATCCTGATGCTGCCCGAAGAAGTCGAAGAAGTGATCGGAAACAAGCCTGAGAGCGATAT
CCTGGTCCATACCGCCTACGACGAGAGTACCGACGAAAATGTGATGCTGCTGACATCCGACGCCCCAGAG
TATAAGCCCTGGGCTCTGGTCATCCAGGATTCCAACGGAGAGAACAAAATCAAAATGCTGTCTGGCGGCT
CAAAAAGAACCGCCGACGGCAGCGAATTCGAGCCCAAGAAGAAGAGGAAAGTCTAACCGGTCATCATCAC
CATCACCATTGAGTTTAAACCCGCTGATCAGCCTCGACTGTGCCTTCTAGTTGCCAGCCATCTGTTGTTT
GCCCCTCCCCCGTGCCTTCCTTGACCCTGGAAGGTGCCACTCCCACTGTCCTTTCCTAATAAAATGAGGA
AATTGCATCGCATTGTCTGAGTAGGTGTCATTCTATTCTGGGGGGTGGGGTGGGGCAGGACAGCAAGGGG
GAGGATTGGGAAGACAATAGCAGGCATGCTGGGGATGCGGTGGGCTCTATGGCTTCTGAGGCGGAAAGAA
CCAGCTGGGGCTCGATACCGTCGACCTCTAGCTAGAGCTTGGCGTAATCATGGTCATAGCTGTTTCCTGT
GTGAAATTGTTATCCGCTCACAATTCCACACAACATACGAGCCGGAAGCATAAAGTGTAAAGCCTAGGGT
GCCTAATGAGTGAGCTAACTCACATTAATTGCGTTGCGCTCACTGCCCGCTTTCCAGTCGGGAAACCTGT
CGTGCCAGCTGCATTAATGAATCGGCCAACGCGCGGGGAGAGGCGGTTTGCGTATTGGGCGCACTTCCGC
TTCCTCGCTCACTGACTCGCTGCGCTCGGTCGTTCGGCTGCGGCGAGCGGTATCAGCTCACTCAAAGGCG
GTAATACGGTTATCCACAGAATCAGGGGATAACGCAGGAAAGAACATGTGAGCAAAAGGCCAGCAAAAGG
CCAGGAACCGTAAAAAGGCCGCGTTGCTGGCGTTTTTCCATAGGCTCCGCCCCCCTGACGAGCATCACAA
AAATCGACGCTCAAGTCAGAGGTGGCGAAACCCGACAGGACTATAAAGATACCAGGCGTTTCCCCCTGGA
AGCTCCCTCGTGCGCTCTCCTGTTCCGACCCTGCCGCTTACCGGATACCTGTCCGCCTTTCTCCCTTCGG
GAAGCGTGGCGCTTTCTCATAGCTCACGCTGTAGGTATCTCAGTTCGGTGTAGGTCGTTCGCTCCAAGCT
GGGCTGTGTGCACGAACCCCCCGTTCAGCCCGACCGCTGCGCCTTATCCGGTAACTATCGTCTTGAGTCC
AACCCGGTAAGACACGACTTATCGCCACTGGCAGCAGCCACTGGTAACAGGATTAGCAGAGCGAGGTATG
TAGGCGGTGCTACAGAGTTCTTGAAGTGGTGGCCTAACTACGGCTACACTAGAAGAACAGTATTTGGTAT
CTGCGCTCTGCTGAAGCCAGTTACCTTCGGAAAAAGAGTTGGTAGCTCTTGATCCGGCAAACAAACCACC
GCTGGTAGCGGTGGTTTTTTTGTTTGCAAGCAGCAGATTACGCGCAGAAAAAAAGGATCTCAAGAAGATC
CTTTGATCTTTTCTACGGGGTCTGACACTCAGTGGAACGAAAACTCACGTTAAGGGATTTTGGTCATGAG
ATTATCAAAAAGGATCTTCACCTAGATCCTTTTAAATTAAAAATGAAGTTTTAAATCAATCTAAAGTATA
TATGAGTAAACTTGGTCTGACAGTTACCAATGCTTAATCAGTGAGGCACCTATCTCAGCGATCTGTCTAT
TTCGTTCATCCATAGTTGCCTGACTCCCCGTCGTGTAGATAACTACGATACGGGAGGGCTTACCATCTGG
CCCCAGTGCTGCAATGATACCGCGGGACCCACGCTCACCGGCTCCAGATTTATCAGCAATAAACCAGCCA
GCCGGAAGGGCCGAGCGCAGAAGTGGTCCTGCAACTTTATCCGCCTCCATCCAGTCTATTAATTGTTGCC
GGGAAGCTAGAGTAAGTAGTTCGCCAGTTAATAGTTTGCGCAACGTTGTTGCCATTGCTACAGGCATCGT
GGTGTCACGCTCGTCGTTTGGTATGGCTTCATTCAGCTCCGGTTCCCAACGATCAAGGCGAGTTACATGA
TCCCCCATGTTGTGCAAAAAAGCGGTTAGCTCCTTCGGTCCTCCGATCGTTGTCAGAAGTAAGTTGGCCG
CAGTGTTATCACTCATGGTTATGGCAGCACTGCATAATTCTCTTACTGTCATGCCATCCGTAAGATGCTT
TTCTGTGACTGGTGAGTACTCAACCAAGTCATTCTGAGAATAGTGTATGCGGCGACCGAGTTGCTCTTGC
CCGGCGTCAATACGGGATAATACCGCGCCACATAGCAGAACTTTAAAAGTGCTCATCATTGGAAAACGTT
CTTCGGGGCGAAAACTCTCAAGGATCTTACCGCTGTTGAGATCCAGTTCGATGTAACCCACTCGTGCACC
CAACTGATCTTCAGCATCTTTTACTTTCACCAGCGTTTCTGGGTGAGCAAAAACAGGAAGGCAAAATGCC
GCAGAAAAGGGAATAAGGGCGACACGGAAATGTTGAATACTCATACTCTTCCTTTTTCAATATTATTGAA
GCATTTATCAGGGTTATTGTCTCATGAGCGGATACATATTTGAATGTATTTAGAAAAATAAACAAATAGG
GGTTCCGCGCACATTTCCCCGAAAAGTGCCACCTGACGTCGACGGATCGGGAGATCGATCTCCCGATCCC
CTAGGGTCGACTCTCAGTACAATCTGCTCTGATGCCGCATAGTTAAGCCAGTATCTGCTCCCTGCTTGTG
TGTTGGAGGTCGCTGAGTAGTGCGCGAGCAAAATTTAAGCTACAACAAGGCAAGGCTTGACCGACAATTG
CATGAAGAATCTGCTTAGGGTTAGGCGTTTTGCGCTGCTTCGCGATGTACGGGCCAGATATACGCGTTGA
CATTGATTATTGAC
